>Addgene plasmid #50521 | pGFP-PTEN D92A | depositor partial sequence | sequence record 75453 | insert only
ATGACAGCCATCATCAAAGAGATCGTTAGCAGAAACAAAAGGAGATATCAAGAGGATGGATTCGACTTAG
ACTTGACCTATATTTATCCAAACATTATTGCTATGGGATTTCCTGCAGAAAGACTTGAAGGCGTATACAG
GAACAATATTGATGATGTAGTAAGGTTTTTGGATTCAAAGCATAAAAACCATTACAAGATATACAATCTT
TGTGCTGAAAGACATTATGACACCGCCAAATTTAATTGCAGAGTTGCACAATATCCTTTTGAAGCCCATA
ACCCACCACAGCTAGAACTTATCAAACCCTTTTGTGAAGATCTTGACCAATGGCTAAGTGAAGATGACAA
TCATGTTGCAGCAATTCACTGTAAAGCTGGAAAGGGACGAACTGGTGTAATGATATGTGCATATTTATTA
CATCGGGGCAAATTTTTAAAGGCACAAGAGGCCCTAGATTTCTATGGGGAAGTAAGGACCAGAGACAAAA
AGGGAGTAACTATTCCCAGTCAGAGGCGCTATGTGTATTATTATAGCTACCTGTTAAAGAATCATCTGGA
TTATAGACCAGTGGCACTGTTGTTTCACAAGATGATGTTTGAAACTATTCCAATGTTCAGTGGCGGAACT
TGCAATCCTCAGTTTGTGGTCTGCCAGCTAAAGGTGAAGATATATTCCTCCAATTCAGGACCCACACGAC
GGGAAGACAAGTTCATGTACTTTGAGTTCCCTCAGCCGTTACCTGTGTGTGGTGATATCAAAGTAGAGTT
CTTCCACAAACAGAACAAGATGCTAAAAAAGGACAAAATGTTTCACTTTTGGGTAAATACATTCTTCATA
CCAGGACCAGAGGAAACCTCAGAAAAAGTAGAAAATGGAAGTCTATGTGATCAAGAAATCGATAGCATTT
GCAGTATAGAGCGTGCAGATAATGACAAGGAATATCTAGTACTTACTTTAACAAAAAATGATCTTGACAA
AGCAAATAAAGACAAAGCCAACCGATACTTTTCTCCAAATTTTAAGGTGAAGCTGTACTTCACAAAAACA
GTAGAGGAGCCGTCAAATCCAGAGGCTAGCAGTTCAACTTCTGTAACACCAGATGTTAGTGACAATGAAC
CTGATCATTATAGATATTCTGACACCACTGACTCTGATCCAGAGAATGAACCTTTTGATGAAGATCAGCA
TACACAAATTACAAAAGTCTGA
