>Addgene plasmid #50521 | pGFP-PTEN D92A | addgene partial sequence | sequence record 79130 | EGFP-C 5'-CATGGTCCTGCTGGAGTTCGTG-3'
TGGACGAGCTGTACAAGGGAGGCGGATCCAAGCTTATGACAGCCATCATCAAAGAGATCGTTAGCAGAAA
CAAAAGGAGATATCAAGAGGATGGATTCGACTTAGACTTGACCTATATTTATCCAAACATTATTGCTATG
GGATTTCCTGCAGAAAGACTTGAAGGCGTATACAGGAACAATATTGATGATGTAGTAAGGTTTTTGGATT
CAAAGCATAAAAACCATTACAAGATATACAATCTTTGTGCTGAAAGACATTATGACACCGCCAAATTTAA
TTGCAGAGTTGCACAATATCCTTTTGAAGCCCATAACCCACCACAGCTAGAACTTATCAAACCCTTTTGT
GAAGATCTTGACCAATGGCTAAGTGAAGATGACAATCATGTTGCAGCAATTCACTGTAAAGCTGGAAAGG
GACGAACTGGTGTAATGATATGTGCATATTTATTACATCGGGGCAAATTTTTAAAGGCACAAGAGGCCCT
AGATTTCTATGGGGAAGTAAGGACCAGAGACAAAAAGGGAGTAACTATTCCCAGTCAGAGGCGCTATGTG
TATTATTATAGCTACCTGTTAAAGAATCATCTGGATTATAGACCAGTGGCACTGTTGTTTCACAAGATGA
TGTTTGAAACTATTCCAATGTTCAGTGGCGGAACTTGCAATCCTCAGTTTGTGGTCTGCCAGCTAAAGGT
GAAGATATATTCCTCCAATTCAGGACCCACACGACGGGAAGACAAGTTCATGTACTTTGAGTTCCCTCAG
CCGTTACCTGTGTGTGGTGATATCAAAGTAGAGTTCTTCCACAAACAGAACAAGATGCTAAAAAAGGACA
AAATGTTTCACTTTTGGGTAAATACATTCTTCATA
