>Addgene plasmid #50521 | pGFP-PTEN D92A | addgene partial sequence | sequence record 79131 | CMV-F 5'-CGCAAATGGGCGGTAGGCGTG-3'
TTTAGTGAACCGTCAGATCGCCTGGAGACGCCATCCACGCTGTTTTGACCTCCATAGAAGACACCGGGAC
CGATCCAGCCTCCGCGGCCGGGAACGGTGCATTGGAACGCGGATTCCCCGTGCCAAGAGTGACGTAAGTA
CCGCCTATAGAGTCTATAGGCCCACCCCCTTGGCTTCGTTAGAACGCGGCTACAATTAATACATAACCTT
ATGTATCATACACATACGATTTAGGTGACACTATAGAATAACATCCACTTTGCCTTTCTCTCCACAGGTG
TCCACTCCCAGGTCCAACTGCACCTCGGTTCTATCGATTCAGCCGCCACCATGGTGAGCAAGGGCGAGGA
GCTGTTCACCGGGGTGGTGCCCATCCTGGTCGAGCTGGACGGCGACGTAAACGGCCACAAGTTCAGCGTG
TCCGGCGAGGGCGAGGGCGATGCCACCTACGGCAAGCTGACCCTGAAGTTCATCTGCACCACCGGCAAGC
TGCCCGTGCCCTGGCCCACCCTCGTGACCACCTTCGCCTACGGCCTGCAGTGCTTCGCCCGCTACCCCGA
CCACATGAAGCAGCACGACTTCTTCAAGTCCGCCATGCCCGAAGGCTACGTCCAGGAGCGCACCATCTTC
TTCAAGGACGACGGCAACTACAAGACCCGCGCCGAGGTGAAGTTCGAGGGCGACACCCTGGTGAACCGCA
TCGAGCTGAAGGGCATCGACTTCAAGGAGGACGGCAACATCCTGGGGCACAAGCTGGAGTACAACTACAA
CAGCCACAACGTCTATATCATGGCCGACAAGCAGAAGAACGGCATCAAGGTGAACTTCAAGATCCGCCAC
AACATCGAGGACGGCAGCGTGCAGCTCGCCGACCACTACCAGCAGAA
