[The description below was written by a language model from this plasmid's Addgene catalogue record.]
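Description:
pGFP-PTEN D92A is a mammalian expression plasmid built on the pGZ21dxZ backbone, a laboratory-made vector that supplies an N-terminal GFP tag. It is propagated in E. coli under ampicillin selection; the record lists the copy number as unknown and does not describe the bacterial origin of replication or any marker for selection in mammalian cells. No feature table is provided, so details such as the polyadenylation signal and the linker between tag and insert are not stated.

The payload is the human tumor suppressor PTEN (also known as MMAC1), cloned between HindIII and XbaI sites that both remain intact, and expressed from the CMV promoter as a fusion with GFP at its N terminus. The fluorescent protein encoded by the backbone is a variant called GFP21, which the record notes is similar in sequence to YFP but has excitation and emission properties like those of GFP, so the fusion is imaged with GFP settings. The insert carries the D92A substitution. In general knowledge of PTEN, aspartate 92 lies in the phosphatase catalytic domain, and its replacement with alanine is commonly used to impair catalysis, although the record itself describes the insert only as a mutated phosphatase.

The construct comes from work examining how PTEN inhibits cell migration, spreading and focal adhesion formation. It is suited to transfection of mammalian cells where the tag identifies expressing cells and reveals localization of the mutant protein, typically for comparison with wild-type or other mutant GFP-PTEN constructs.
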