Addgene plasmid #50521: pGFP-PTEN D92A
Purpose: This plasmid contains GFP21, which has a sequence similar to YFP, but emission/excitation similar to GFP.
Depositing lab: Kenneth Yamada. Publication: Inhibition of cell migration, spreading, and focal adhesions by tumor suppressor PTEN. Tamura M, Gu J, Matsumoto K, Aota S, Parsons R, Yamada KM. Science. 1998 Jun 5;280(5369):1614-7. 10.1126/science.280.5369.1614 PubMed 9616126.
Backbone
  Vector backbone: pGZ21dxZ
  Backbone manufacturer: Yamada Lab, Tamura et al., Science 280: 1614-7 (1998)
  Vector type: Mammalian Expression
Growth in bacteria
  Bacterial resistance: Ampicillin, 100 μg/mL
  Growth temperature: 37°C
  Growth strain: DH5alpha
  Copy number: Unknown
Gene/Insert
  Gene/Insert name: PTEN (alt names: MMAC1; tumor suppressor, phosphatase, mutated)
  Species: H. sapiens (human)
  Mutation: D92A
  Entrez Gene: PTEN (a.k.a. 10q23del, BZS, CWS1, DEC, GLM2, MHAM, MMAC1, PTEN1, PTENbeta, PTENgama, TEP1)
  Promoter: CMV
  Tag / fusion protein: GFP (N terminal on backbone)
  Cloning method: Restriction Enzyme; 5′ cloning site HindIII (not destroyed); 3′ cloning site XbaI (not destroyed)
  Sequencing primers: 5′ GFP FW (AAAGACCCCAACGAGAAGCG); 3′ GFP ASO (TTGTAACCATTATAAGCTGC)
Terms and licenses: Academic/Nonprofit Terms; Industry Terms: Not Available to Industry
How to cite: pGFP-PTEN D92A was a gift from Kenneth Yamada (Addgene plasmid # 50521 ; http://n2t.net/addgene:50521 ; RRID:Addgene_50521)
